>Addgene plasmid #77851 | CDK5R1 gRNA (BRDN0001145710) | addgene full sequence | sequence record 189061 | Addgene Assembled Sequence
CCCGGGTGCAAAGATGGATAAAGTTTTAAACAGAGAGGAATCTTTGCAGCTAATGGACCTTCTAGGTCTT
GAAAGGAGTGGGAATTGGCTCCGGTGCCCGTCAGTGGGCAGAGCGCACATCGCCCACAGTCCCCGAGAAG
TTGGGGGGAGGGGTCGGCAATTGATCCGGTGCCTAGAGAAGGTGGCGCGGGGTAAACTGGGAAAGTGATG
TCGTGTACTGGCTCCGCCTTTTTCCCGAGGGTGGGGGAGAACCGTATATAAGTGCAGTAGTCGCCGTGAA
CGTTCTTTTTCGCAACGGGTTTGCCGCCAGAACACAGGTAAGTGCCGTGTGTGGTTCCCGCGGGCCTGGC
CTCTTTACGGGTTATGGCCCTTGCGTGCCTTGAATTACTTCCACCTGGCTGCAGTACGTGATTCTTGATC
CCGAGCTTCGGGTTGGAAGTGGGTGGGAGAGTTCGAGGCCTTGCGCTTAAGGAGCCCCTTCGCCTCGTGC
TTGAGTTGAGGCCTGGCCTGGGCGCTGGGGCCGCCGCGTGCGAATCTGGTGGCACCTTCGCGCCTGTCTC
GCTGCTTTCGATAAGTCTCTAGCCATTTAAAATTTTTGATGACCTGCTGCGACGCTTTTTTTCTGGCAAG
ATAGTCTTGTAAATGCGGGCCAAGATCTGCACACTGGTATTTCGGTTTTTGGGGCCGCGGGCGGCGACGG
GGCCCGTGCGTCCCAGCGCACATGTTCGGCGAGGCGGGGCCTGCGAGCGCGGCCACCGAGAATCGGACGG
GGGTAGTCTCAAGCTGGCCGGCCTGCTCTGGTGCCTGGCCTCGCGCCGCCGTGTATCGCCCCGCCCTGGG
CGGCAAGGCTGGCCCGGTCGGCACCAGTTGCGTGAGCGGAAAGATGGCCGCTTCCCGGCCCTGCTGCAGG
GAGCTCAAAATGGAGGACGCGGCGCTCGGGAGAGCGGGCGGGTGAGTCACCCACACAAAGGAAAAGGGCC
TTTCCGTCCTCAGCCGTCGCTTCATGTGACTCCACGGAGTACCGGGCGCCGTCCAGGCACCTCGATTAGT
TCTCGAGCTTTTGGAGTACGTCGTCTTTAGGTTGGGGGGAGGGGTTTTATGCGATGGAGTTTCCCCACAC
TGAGTGGGTGGAGACTGAAGTTAGGCCAGCTTGGCACTTGATGTAATTCTCCTTGGAATTTGCCCTTTTT
GAGTTTGGATCTTGGTTCATTCTCAAGCCTCAGACAGTGGTTCAAAGTTTTTTTCTTCCATTTCAGGTGT
CGTGACGTACGGCCACCATGACCGAGTACAAGCCCACGGTGCGCCTCGCCACCCGCGACGACGTCCCCAG
GGCCGTACGCACCCTCGCCGCCGCGTTCGCCGACTACCCCGCCACGCGCCACACCGTCGATCCGGACCGC
CACATCGAGCGGGTCACCGAGCTGCAAGAACTCTTCCTCACGCGCGTCGGGCTCGACATCGGCAAGGTGT
GGGTCGCGGACGACGGCGCCGCCGTGGCGGTCTGGACCACGCCGGAGAGCGTCGAAGCGGGGGCGGTGTT
CGCCGAGATCGGCCCGCGCATGGCCGAGTTGAGCGGTTCCCGGCTGGCCGCGCAGCAACAGATGGAAGGC
CTCCTGGCGCCGCACCGGCCCAAGGAGCCCGCGTGGTTCCTGGCCACCGTCGGAGTCTCGCCCGACCACC
AGGGCAAGGGTCTGGGCAGCGCCGTCGTGCTCCCCGGAGTGGAGGCGGCCGAGCGCGCCGGGGTGCCCGC
CTTCCTGGAGACCTCCGCGCCCCGCAACCTCCCCTTCTACGAGCGGCTCGGCTTCACCGTCACCGCCGAC
GTCGAGGTGCCCGAAGGACCGCGCACCTGGTGCATGACCCGCAAGCCCGGTGCCTGAACGCGTTAAGTCG
ACAATCAACCTCTGGATTACAAAATTTGTGAAAGATTGACTGGTATTCTTAACTATGTTGCTCCTTTTAC
GCTATGTGGATACGCTGCTTTAATGCCTTTGTATCATGCTATTGCTTCCCGTATGGCTTTCATTTTCTCC
TCCTTGTATAAATCCTGGTTGCTGTCTCTTTATGAGGAGTTGTGGCCCGTTGTCAGGCAACGTGGCGTGG
TGTGCACTGTGTTTGCTGACGCAACCCCCACTGGTTGGGGCATTGCCACCACCTGTCAGCTCCTTTCCGG
GACTTTCGCTTTCCCCCTCCCTATTGCCACGGCGGAACTCATCGCCGCCTGCCTTGCCCGCTGCTGGACA
GGGGCTCGGCTGTTGGGCACTGACAATTCCGTGGTGTTGTCGGGGAAATCATCGTCCTTTCCTTGGCTGC
TCGCCTGTGTTGCCACCTGGATTCTGCGCGGGACGTCCTTCTGCTACGTCCCTTCGGCCCTCAATCCAGC
GGACCTTCCTTCCCGCGGCCTGCTGCCGGCTCTGCGGCCTCTTCCGCGTCTTCGCCTTCGCCCTCAGACG
AGTCGGATCTCCCTTTGGGCCGCCTCCCCGCGTCGACTTTAAGACCAATGACTTACAAGGCAGCTGTAGA
TCTTAGCCACTTTTTAAAAGAAAAGGGGGGACTGGAAGGGCTAATTCACTCCCAACGAAGACAAGATCTG
CTTTTTGCTTGTACTGGGTCTCTCTGGTTAGACCAGATCTGAGCCTGGGAGCTCTCTGGCTAACTAGGGA
ACCCACTGCTTAAGCCTCAATAAAGCTTGCCTTGAGTGCTTCAAGTAGTGTGTGCCCGTCTGTTGTGTGA
CTCTGGTAACTAGAGATCCCTCAGACCCTTTTAGTCAGTGTGGAAAATCTCTAGCAGTACGTATAGTAGT
TCATGTCATCTTATTATTCAGTATTTATAACTTGCAAAGAAATGAATATCAGAGAGTGAGAGGAACTTGT
TTATTGCAGCTTATAATGGTTACAAATAAAGCAATAGCATCACAAATTTCACAAATAAAGCATTTTTTTC
ACTGCATTCTAGTTGTGGTTTGTCCAAACTCATCAATGTATCTTATCATGTCTGGCTCTAGCTATCCCGC
CCCTAACTCCGCCCATCCCGCCCCTAACTCCGCCCAGTTCCGCCCATTCTCCGCCCCATGGCTGACTAAT
TTTTTTTATTTATGCAGAGGCCGAGGCCGCCTCGGCCTCTGAGCTATTCCAGAAGTAGTGAGGAGGCTTT
TTTGGAGGCCTAGGGACGTACCCAATTCGCCCTATAGTGAGTCGTATTACGCGCGCTCACTGGCCGTCGT
TTTACAACGTCGTGACTGGGAAAACCCTGGCGTTACCCAACTTAATCGCCTTGCAGCACATCCCCCTTTC
GCCAGCTGGCGTAATAGCGAAGAGGCCCGCACCGATCGCCCTTCCCAACAGTTGCGCAGCCTGAATGGCG
AATGGG
[124 nt withheld, positions 3367-3490]
C
[91 nt withheld, positions 3492-3582]
A
[49 nt withheld, positions 3584-3632]
CCTTTGACGTTGGAGTCCACGTTCTTT
[37 nt withheld, positions 3660-3696]
ACCCTATCTCGGTCTATTCTTTTGATTTATAAGGGATTTTGCCGATTTCGGCCTATTGGTTAAAAAATGA
GCTGATTTAACAAAAATTTAACGCGAATTTTAACAAAATATTAACGCTTACAATTTAGGTGGCACTTTTC
GGGGAAATGTGCGCGGAACCCCTATTTGTTTATTTTTCTAAATACATTCAAATATGTATCCGCTCATGAG
ACAATAACCCTGATAAATGCTTCAATAATATTGAAAAAGGAAGAGTATGAGTATTCAACATTTCCGTGTC
GCCCTTATTCCCTTTTTTGCGGCATTTTGCCTTCCTGTTTTTGCTCACCCAGAAACGCTGGTGAAAGTAA
AAGATGCTGAAGATCAGTTGGGTGCACGAGTGGGTTACATCGAACTGGATCTCAACAGCGGTAAGATCCT
TGAGAGTTTTCGCCCCGAAGAACGTTTTCCAATGATGAGCACTTTTAAAGTTCTGCTATGTGGCGCGGTA
TTATCCCGTATTGACGCCGGGCAAGAGCAACTCGGTCGCCGCATACACTATTCTCAGAATGACTTGGTTG
AGTACTCACCAGTCACAGAAAAGCATCTTACGGATGGCATGACAGTAAGAGAATTATGCAGTGCTGCCAT
AACCATGAGTGATAACACTGCGGCCAACTTACTTCTGACAACGATCGGAGGACCGAAGGAGCTAACCGCT
TTTTTGCACAACATGGGGGATCATGTAACTCGCCTTGATCGTTGGGAACCGGAGCTGAATGAAGCCATAC
CAAACGACGAGCGTGACACCACGATGCCTGTAGCAATGGCAACAACGTTGCGCAAACTATTAACTGGCGA
ACTACTTACTCTAGCTTCCCGGCAACAATTAATAGACTGGATGGAGGCGGATAAAGTTGCAGGACCACTT
CTGCGCTCGGCCCTTCCGGCTGGCTGGTTTATTGCTGATAAATCTGGAGCCGGTGAGCGTGGGTCTCGCG
GTATCATTGCAGCACTGGGGCCAGATGGTAAGCCCTCCCGTATCGTAGTTATCTACACGACGGGGAGTCA
GGCAACTATGGATGAACGAAATAGACAGATCGCTGAGATAGGTGCCTCACTGATTAAGCATTGGTAACTG
TCAGACCAAGTTTACTCATATATACTTTAGATTGATTTAAAACTTCATTTTTAATTTAAAAGGATCTAGG
TGAAGATCCTTTTTGATAATCTCATGACCAAAATCCCTTAACGTGAGTTTTCGTTCCACTGAGCGTCAGA
CCCCGTAGAAAAGATCAAAGGATCTTCTTGAGATCCTTTTTTTCTGCGCGTAATCTGCTGCTTGCAAACA
AAAAAACCACCGCTACCAGCGGTGGTTTGTTTGCCGGATCAAGAGCTACCAACTCTTTTTCCGAAGGTAA
CTGGCTTCAGCAGAGCGCAGATACCAAATACTGTTCTTCTAGTGTAGCCGTAGTTAGGCCACCACTTCAA
GAACTCTGTAGCACCGCCTACATACCTCGCTCTGCTAATCCTGTTACCAGTGGCTGCTGCCAGTGGCGAT
AAGTCGTGTCTTACCGGGTTGGACTCAAGACGATAGTTACCGGATAAGGCGCAGCGGTCGGGCTGAACGG
GGGGTTCGTGCACACAGCCCAGCTTGGAGCGAACGACCTACACCGAACTGAGATACCTACAGCGTGAGCT
ATGAGAAAGCGCCACGCTTCCCGAAGGGAGAAAGGCGGACAGGTATCCGGTAAGCGGCAGGGTCGGAACA
GGAGAGCGCACGAGGGAGCTTCCAGGGGGAAACGCCTGGTATCTTTATAGTCCTGTCGGGTTTCGCCACC
TCTGACTTGAGCGTCGATTTTTGTGATGCTCGTCAGGGGGGCGGAGCCTATGGAAAAACGCCAGCAACGC
GGCCTTTTTACGGTTCCTGGCCTTTTGCTGGCCTTTTGCTCACATGTTCTTTCCTGCGTTATCCCCTGAT
TCTGTGGATAACCGTATTACCGCCTTTGAGTGAGCTGATACCGCTCGCCGCAGCCGAACGACCGAGCGCA
GCGAGTCAGTGAGCGAGGAAGCGGAAGAGCGCCCAATACGCAAACCGCCTCTCCCCGCGCGTTGGCCGAT
TCATTAATGCAGCTGGCACGACAGGTTTCCCGACTGGAAAGCGGGCAGTGAGCGCAACGCAATTAATGTG
AGTTAGCTCACTCATTAGGCACCCCAGGCTTTACACTTTATGCTTCCGGCTCGTATGTTGTGTGGAATTG
TGAGCGGATAACAATTTCACACAGGAAACAGCTATGACCATGATTACGCCAAGCGCGCAATTAACCCTCA
CTAAAGGGAACAAAAGCTGGAGCTGCAAGCTTAATGTAGTCTTATGCAATACTCTTGTAGTCTTGCAACA
TGGTAACGATGAGTTAGCAACATGCCTTACAAGGAGAGAAAAAGCACCGTGCATGCCGATTGGTGGAAGT
AAGGTGGTACGATCGTGCCTTATTAGGAAGGCAACAGACGGGTCTGACATGGATTGGACGAACCACTGAA
TTGCCGCATTGCAGAGATATTGTATTTAAGTGCCTAGCTCGATACATAAACGGGTCTCTCTGGTTAGACC
AGATCTGAGCCTGGGAGCTCTCTGGCTAACTAGGGAACCCACTGCTTAAGCCTCAATAAAGCTTGCCTTG
AGTGCTTCAAGTAGTGTGTGCCCGTCTGTTGTGTGACTCTGGTAACTAGAGATCCCTCAGACCCTTTTAG
TCAGTGTGGAAAATCTCTAGCAGTGGCGCCCGAACAGGGACTTGAAAGCGAAAGGGAAACCAGAGGAGCT
CTCTCGACGCAGGACTCGGCTTGCTGAAGCGCGCACGGCAAGAGGCGAGGGGCGGCGACTGGTGAGTACG
CCAAAAATTTTGACTAGCGGAGGCTAGAAGGAGAGAGATGGGTGCGAGAGCGTCAGTATTAAGCGGGGGA
GAATTAGATCGCGATGGGAAAAAATTCGGTTAAGGCCAGGGGGAAAGAAAAAATATAAATTAAAACATAT
AGTATGGGCAAGCAGGGAGCTAGAACGATTCGCAGTTAATCCTGGCCTGTTAGAAACATCAGAAGGCTGT
AGACAAATACTGGGACAGCTACAACCATCCCTTCAGACAGGATCAGAAGAACTTAGATCATTATATAATA
CAGTAGCAACCCTCTATTGTGTGCATCAAAGGATAGAGATAAAAGACACCAAGGAAGCTTTAGACAAGAT
AGAGGAAGAGCAAAACAAAAGTAAGACCACCGCACAGCAAGCGGCCGCTGATCTTCAGACCTGGAGGAGG
AGATATGAGGGACAATTGGAGAAGTGAATTATATAAATATAAAGTAGTAAAAATTGAACCATTAGGAGTA
GCACCCACCAAGGCAAAGAGAAGAGTGGTGCAGAGAGAAAAAAGAGCAGTGGGAATAGGAGCTTTGTTCC
TTGGGTTCTTGGGAGCAGCAGGAAGCACTATGGGCGCAGCGTCAATGACGCTGACGGTACAGGCCAGACA
ATTATTGTCTGGTATAGTGCAGCAGCAGAACAATTTGCTGAGGGCTATTGAGGCGCAACAGCATCTGTTG
CAACTCACAGTCTGGGGCATCAAGCAGCTCCAGGCAAGAATCCTGGCTGTGGAAAGATACCTAAAGGATC
AACAGCTCCTGGGGATTTGGGGTTGCTCTGGAAAACTCATTTGCACCACTGCTGTGCCTTGGAATGCTAG
TTGGAGTAATAAATCTCTGGAACAGATTTGGAATCACACGACCTGGATGGAGTGGGACAGAGAAATTAAC
AATTACACAAGCTTAATACACTCCTTAATTGAAGAATCGCAAAACCAGCAAGAAAAGAATGAACAAGAAT
TATTGGAATTAGATAAATGGGCAAGTTTGTGGAATTGGTTTAACATAACAAATTGGCTGTGGTATATAAA
ATTATTCATAATGATAGTAGGAGGCTTGGTAGGTTTAAGAATAGTTTTTGCTGTACTTTCTATAGTGAAT
AGAGTTAGGCAGGGATATTCACCATTATCGTTTCAGACCCACCTCCCAACCCCGAGGGGACCCAGAGAGG
GCCTATTTCCCATGATTCCTTCATATTTGCATATACGATACAAGGCTGTTAGAGAGATAATTAGAATTAA
TTTGACTGTAAACACAAAGATATTAGTACAAAATACGTGACGTAGAAAGTAATAATTTCTTGGGTAGTTT
GCAGTTTTAAAATTATGTTTTAAAATGGACTATCATATGCTTACCGTAACTTGAAAGTATTTCGATTTCT
TGGCTTTATATATCTTGTGGAAAGGACGAAACACCGGGCCGTATAGTGGCCCACGGGTTTTAGAGCTAGA
AATAGCAAGTTAAAATAAGGCTAGTCCGTTATCAACTTGAAAAAGTGGCACCGAGTCGGTGCTTTTTTAA
GCTTGGCGTAACTAGATCTTGAGACAAATGGCAGTATTCATCCACAATTTTAAAAGAAAAGGGGGGATTG
GGGGGTACAGTGCAGGGGAAAGAATAGTAGACATAATAGCAACAGACATACAAACTAAAGAATTACAAAA
ACAAATTACAAAAATTCAAAATTTTCGGGTTTATTACAGGGACAGCAGAGATCCACTTTGGCGCCGGCTC
GAGGGGG
Features (pLannotate 1.2.2; 29 found; start..end, strand, type, name):
     14..80      +  CDS            small t antigen (fragment): SV40 (simian virus 40) small t antigen
    106..317     +  promoter       EF-1α core promoter: core promoter for human elongation factor EF-1α
    318..1256    +  intron         EF-1α intron A: intron upstream of the start codon of human EF-1α
   1278..1877    +  CDS            PuroR (fragment): puromycin N-acetyltransferase; pac from Streptomyces; confers resistance to puromycin
   1893..2481    +  misc_feature   WPRE: woodchuck hepatitis virus posttranscriptional regulatory element
   2532..2551    +  misc_feature   cPPT/CTS (fragment): central polypurine tract and central termination sequence of HIV-1
   2553..2786    +  LTR            3' LTR (ΔU3): self-inactivating 3' long terminal repeat (LTR) from HIV-1
   2864..2985    +  polyA_signal   SV40 poly(A) signal: SV40 polyadenylation signal
   3025..3160    +  rep_origin     SV40 ori: SV40 origin of replication
   3181..3199    -  promoter       T7 promoter: promoter for bacteriophage T7 RNA polymerase
   3207..3362    +  CDS            lacZα (fragment): LacZα fragment of β-galactosidase; lacZ fragment
   3367..3795    +  rep_origin     f1 ori (sequence partly withheld): f1 bacteriophage origin of replication; arrow indicates direction of (+) strand synthesis
   3848..3952    +  promoter       AmpR promoter: bla
   3953..4813    +  CDS            AmpR: β-lactamase; bla; confers resistance to ampicillin, carbenicillin, and related antibiotics
   4984..5572    +  rep_origin     ori: high-copy-number ColE1/pMB1/pBR322/pUC origin of replication
   5755..5847    +  CDS            lacI (fragment): lac repressor; lacI; The lac repressor binds to the lac operator to inhibit transcription in E. coli. This inhibition can be relieved by adding lactose or isopropyl-β-D-thiogalactopyranoside (IPTG).
   5860..5881    +  protein_bind   CAP binding site: CAP binding activates transcription in the presence of cAMP. E. coli catabolite activator protein
   5896..5926    +  promoter       lac promoter: promoter for the E. coli lac operon
   5934..5950    +  protein_bind   lac operator: The lac repressor binds to the lac operator to inhibit transcription in E. coli. This inhibition can be relieved by adding lactose or isopropyl-β-D-thiogalactopyranoside (IPTG). lac repressor encoded by lacI
   5995..6013    +  promoter       T3 promoter: promoter for bacteriophage T3 RNA polymerase
   6041..6267    +  promoter       RSV promoter: Rous sarcoma virus enhancer/promoter
   6268..6448    +  LTR            5' LTR (truncated): truncated 5' long terminal repeat (LTR) from HIV-1
   6495..6620    +  misc_feature   HIV-1 Ψ: packaging signal of human immunodeficiency virus type 1
   6604..6967    +  CDS            HIV-1 gag (fragment): gag protein from human immunodeficiency virus 1; gag
   7113..7346    +  misc_feature   RRE: The Rev response element (RRE) of HIV-1 allows for Rev-dependent mRNA export from the nucleus to the cytoplasm.
   7723..7749    +  CDS            Rev (fragment): human immunodeficiency virus 1 (HIV-1) Rev protein; rev; enhances nuclear export of unspliced and incompletely spliced viral mRNAs
   7753..7993    +  promoter       U6 promoter: RNA polymerase III promoter for human U6 snRNA
   8023..8098    +  misc_RNA       gRNA scaffold: guide RNA scaffold for the Streptococcus pyogenes CRISPR/Cas9 system
   8154..8271    +  misc_feature   cPPT/CTS: central polypurine tract and central termination sequence of HIV-1
