[The description below was written by a language model from this plasmid's Addgene catalogue record and pLannotate feature annotations shown in this document.]
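Description:
CDK5R1 gRNA (BRDN0001145710) is a third-generation lentiviral CRISPR guide plasmid built on the lentiGuide-Puro backbone and designed to target human CDK5R1, which encodes the p35 regulatory partner of CDK5. It is maintained in E. coli through a high-copy ColE1/pUC-type origin and an ampicillin resistance gene (β-lactamase). The backbone also carries an f1 origin, an SV40 origin and poly(A) signal, and leftover lac and T7/T3 promoter elements from the parental cloning vector.

The lentiviral transfer cassette begins with an RSV enhancer/promoter fused to a truncated HIV-1 5' LTR, which makes genomic RNA production independent of Tat. This is followed by the Ψ packaging signal with a partial gag region, the Rev response element for Rev-dependent nuclear export, and a cPPT/CTS element that aids nuclear import. The cassette ends in a ΔU3 self-inactivating 3' LTR.

Two expression units sit between the LTRs. A human U6 RNA polymerase III promoter drives the CDK5R1-specific spacer joined to the Streptococcus pyogenes guide RNA scaffold. An EF-1α core promoter with its intron A drives puromycin N-acetyltransferase, which allows selection of transduced mammalian cells, and a WPRE downstream of it enhances transcript expression.

The plasmid does not encode Cas9. It is meant for cells that already express Cas9 or for co-delivery with a separate Cas9 lentivirus. The guide was designed against the CDK5R1 reference transcript and belongs to a human kinome gRNA collection produced alongside work on optimized sgRNA design. It is suited to knockout studies of CDK5R1 in human cells.
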