Addgene plasmid #77851: CDK5R1 gRNA (BRDN0001145710)
Purpose: 3rd generation lentiviral gRNA plasmid targeting human CDK5R1
Depositing lab: John Doench & David Root. Depositing organization: Broad Institute. Publication: Optimized sgRNA design to maximize activity and minimize off-target effects of CRISPR-Cas9. Doench JG, Fusi N, Sullender M, Hegde M, Vaimberg EW, Donovan KF, Smith I, Tothova Z, Wilen C, Orchard R, Virgin HW, Listgarten J, Root DE. Nat Biotechnol. 2016 Jan 18. doi: 10.1038/nbt.3437. PubMed 26780180.
Backbone
  Vector backbone: lentiGuide-Puro
  Backbone manufacturer: Zhang Lab (Addgene plasmid # 52963)
  Vector type: Mammalian Expression, Lentiviral, CRISPR
  Selectable markers: Puromycin
Growth in bacteria
  Bacterial resistance: Ampicillin, 100 μg/mL
  Growth temperature: 37°C
  Growth strain: DH5alpha
  Copy number: High Copy
Gene/Insert
  Gene/Insert name: CDK5R1 (alt names: CDK5R1; NM_003885.2)
  gRNA/shRNA sequence: GGCCGTATAGTGGCCCACGG
  Species: H. sapiens (human)
  Entrez Gene: CDK5R1 (a.k.a. CDK5P35, CDK5R, NCK5A, p23, p25, p35, p35nck5a)
  Promoter: hU6
  Cloning method: Unknown
  Sequencing primers: 5′ U6-F; 3′ pS2-R
Terms and licenses: Academic/Nonprofit Terms; Industry Terms: Not Available to Industry
Depositor comments: The gRNA was designed to target the following Genbank reference sequence(s): NM_003885.2. Note that this plasmid does NOT contain Cas9. It should be used in conjunction with lentiCas9-Blast (Addgene #52962) or otherwise with cell lines already expressing Cas9. Browse the full kinome gRNA library at http://www.addgene.org/pooled-library/broadgpp-human-kinome/ or visit http://www.broadinstitute.org/rnai/public/ for detailed protocols and information.
How to cite: CDK5R1 gRNA (BRDN0001145710) was a gift from John Doench & David Root (Addgene plasmid # 77851 ; http://n2t.net/addgene:77851 ; RRID:Addgene_77851)
