>Addgene plasmid #77851 | CDK5R1 gRNA (BRDN0001145710) | depositor partial sequence | sequence record 145311 | Target Sequence
GGCCGTATAGTGGCCCACGG
