>Addgene plasmid #77851 | CDK5R1 gRNA (BRDN0001145710) | addgene partial sequence | sequence record 152524 | hU6-F 5'-GAGGGCCTATTTCCCATGATT-3'
ATTAGAATTAATTTGACTGTAAACACAAAGATATTAGTACAAAATACGTGACGTAGAAAGTAATAATTTC
TTGGGTAGTTTGCAGTTTTAAAATTATGTTTTAAAATGGACTATCATATGCTTACCGTAACTTGAAAGTA
TTTCGATTTCTTGGCTTTATATATCTTGTGGAAAGGACGAAACACCGGGCCGTATAGTGGCCCACGGGTT
TTAGAGCTAGAAATAGCAAGTTAAAATAAGGCTAGTCCGTTATCAACTTGAAAAAGTGGCACCGAGTCGG
TGCTTTTTTAAGCTTGGCGTAACTAGATCTTGAGACAAATGGCAGTATTCATCCACAATTTTAAAAGAAA
AGGGGGGATTGGGGGGTACAGTGCAGGGGAAAGAATAGTAGACATAATAGCAACAGACATACAAACTAAA
GAATTACAAAAACAAATTACAAAAATTCAAAATTTTCGGGTTTATTACAGGGACAGCAGAGATCCACTTT
GGCGCCGGCTCGAGGGGGCCCGGGTGCAAAGATGGATAAAGTTTTAAACAGAGAGGAATCTTTGCAGCTA
ATGGACCTTCTAGGTCTTGAAAGGAGTGGGAATTGGCTCCGGTGCCCGTCAGTGGGCAGAGCGCACATCG
CCCACAGTCCCCGAGAAGTTGGGGGGAGGGGTCGGCAATTGATCCGGTGCCTAGAGAAGGTGGCGCGGGG
TAAACTGGGAAAGTGATGTCGTGTACTGGCTCCGCCTTTTTCCCGAGGGTGG
